Addgene plasmid #228401: pcDNA3.1-EF1A-mNeonGreen2x-SREBP1-P2A-Puro
Purpose: Encodes a N-terminal truncated version of SREBP1 lacking part of the transcriptional activation domain and fused to a tandem of mNeongreen to visualize the import of SREBP1
Depositing lab: Dirk Daelemans. Depositing organization: Katholieke Universiteit Leuven. Publication: Ibetazol, a novel inhibitor of importin beta1-mediated nuclear import. Vercruysse T, Vanstreels E, Jacquemyn M, Boland S, Kilonda A, Allasia S, Vandecaetsbeek I, Klaassen H, Versele M, Chaltin P, Marchand A, Daelemans D. Commun Biol. 2024 Nov 23;7(1):1560. doi: 10.1038/s42003-024-07237-8. PubMed 39580542.
Backbone
  Vector backbone: pcDNA3.1
  Total vector size (bp): 11651
  Vector type: Mammalian Expression
  Selectable markers: Puromycin
Growth in bacteria
  Bacterial resistance: Ampicillin, 100 μg/mL
  Growth temperature: 37°C
  Growth strain: DH5alpha
  Copy number: High Copy
Gene/Insert
  Gene/Insert name: SREBP1
  Species: H. sapiens (human)
  Insert size (bp): 3357
  Mutation: deleted N terminal activation domain (amino acids 1-29)
  Entrez Gene: SREBF1 (a.k.a. HMD, IFAP2, SREBP1, bHLHd1)
  Promoter: EF1a
  Tag / fusion protein: mNeonGreen2x (N terminal on insert)
  Cloning method: Other
  Sequencing primers: 5′ GGATCTTGGTTCATTCTCAAGCCTC
Terms and licenses: Academic/Nonprofit Terms; Industry Terms: Not Available to Industry
How to cite: pcDNA3.1-EF1A-mNeonGreen2x-SREBP1-P2A-Puro was a gift from Dirk Daelemans (Addgene plasmid # 228401 ; http://n2t.net/addgene:228401 ; RRID:Addgene_228401)
