[The description below was written by a language model from this plasmid's Addgene catalogue record and pLannotate feature annotations shown in this document.]
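Description:
pcDNA3.1-EF1A-mNeonGreen2x-SREBP1-P2A-Puro is a mammalian expression plasmid of about 11.65 kb built on the pcDNA3.1 backbone. It is propagated in E. coli through a high-copy ColE1/pUC-type origin with ampicillin selection (AmpR under its own promoter), and it also carries an f1 phage origin. The backbone's SV40 promoter–neomycin phosphotransferase–SV40 poly(A) cassette is still annotated in the sequence, although the catalogue entry lists only puromycin as the mammalian selectable marker. A few short annotated fragments (TRE3GV promoter, AAVS1 homology arm, ble, lac elements, bom) appear to be cloning remnants or partial matches rather than functional parts.

The payload is a single transcription unit driven by the human EF-1α promoter, annotated as the core promoter plus portions of intron A, and terminated by the bovine growth hormone polyadenylation signal. It encodes two tandem copies of the bright monomeric yellow-green fluorescent protein mNeonGreen fused to the N terminus of human SREBP1 (SREBF1; 3,357 bp insert). The SREBP1 portion lacks amino acids 1–29, removing part of the N-terminal transcriptional activation domain. Downstream, according to the construct name, a P2A self-cleaving peptide links the fusion to the puromycin N-acetyltransferase gene (pac). The P2A itself is not annotated, but the short gap between the SREBF1 and pac coding sequences fits this arrangement. Puromycin resistance is therefore co-translated with the reporter, so selection enriches for cells that express it.

The stated purpose is to visualize the nuclear import of SREBP1 by live fluorescence. The associated publication concerns an inhibitor of importin β1-mediated nuclear import.
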