Features (pLannotate 1.2.2; 24 found; start..end, strand, type, name):
     28..80      -  misc_feature   bom (fragment): basis of mobility region from pBR322
    458..669     +  promoter       EF-1α core promoter: core promoter for human elongation factor EF-1α
    670..783     +  intron         EF-1α intron A (fragment): intron upstream of the start codon of human EF-1α
   1409..1612    +  intron         EF-1α intron A: truncated intron upstream of the start codon of human EF-1α
   1621..1655    +  promoter       TRE3GV promoter (fragment): 3rd-generation Tet-responsive promoter that can be activated by binding of Tet-On® 3G, optimized for retroviral and lentiviral vectors
   1728..2432    +  CDS            mNeonGreen: bright monomeric yellow-green fluorescent protein derived from LanYFP (Shaner et al., 2013)
   2445..3146    +  CDS            mNeonGreen: bright monomeric yellow-green fluorescent protein derived from LanYFP (Shaner et al., 2013)
   3159..6515    +  CDS            SREBF1 (sequence partly withheld): SRBP1_HUMAN - Also known as BHLHD1, SREBP1 From Homo sapiens (Human).
   6582..7178    +  CDS            pac: PUAC_STRAD - Protein predicted: Swiss-Prot protein existence level 4. Detoxification of puromycin. From Streptomyces alboniger.
   7201..7425    +  polyA_signal   bGH poly(A) signal: bovine growth hormone polyadenylation signal
   7430..7457    +  misc_feature   HA-R (fragment): right homology arm from the adeno-associated virus integration site (AAVS1) within intron 1 of the human PPP1R12C gene
   7479..7500    +  promoter       SV40 promoter (fragment): SV40 enhancer and early promoter
   7521..7949    +  rep_origin     f1 ori (sequence partly withheld): f1 bacteriophage origin of replication; arrow indicates direction of (+) strand synthesis
   7963..8292    +  promoter       SV40 promoter: SV40 enhancer and early promoter
   8359..9150    +  CDS            neo: KKA2_KLEPN - Also known as kan, nptII. Experimental evidence at protein level: Swiss-Prot protein existence level 1. Resistance to kanamycin, neomycin, paromomycin, ribostamycin, butirosin and gentamicin B. From Klebsiella pneumoniae.
   9174..9332    +  CDS            ble (fragment): BLE_KLEPN - Experimental evidence at protein level: Swiss-Prot protein existence level 1. Binding protein with a strong affinity to the bleomycin family of antibiotics. Binds to CL990; an antimitotic-antibiotic compound. From Klebsiella pneumoniae.
   9327..9448    +  polyA_signal   SV40 poly(A) signal: SV40 polyadenylation signal
   9519..9541    -  protein_bind   lac operator (fragment): The lac repressor binds to the lac operator to inhibit transcription in E. coli. This inhibition can be relieved by adding lactose or isopropyl-β-D-thiogalactopyranoside (IPTG). lac repressor encoded by lacI
   9545..9575    -  promoter       lac promoter: promoter for the E. coli lac operon
   9590..9611    -  protein_bind   CAP binding site: CAP binding activates transcription in the presence of cAMP. E. coli catabolite activator protein
   9624..9716    -  CDS            lacI (fragment): lac repressor; lacI; The lac repressor binds to the lac operator to inhibit transcription in E. coli. This inhibition can be relieved by adding lactose or isopropyl-β-D-thiogalactopyranoside (IPTG).
   9899..10487   -  rep_origin     ori: high-copy-number ColE1/pMB1/pBR322/pUC origin of replication
  10658..11518   -  CDS            AmpR: β-lactamase; bla; confers resistance to ampicillin, carbenicillin, and related antibiotics
  11519..11623   -  promoter       AmpR promoter: bla
>Addgene plasmid #228401 | pcDNA3.1-EF1A-mNeonGreen2x-SREBP1-P2A-Puro | addgene full sequence | sequence record 457257 | Addgene NGS Result
GACGGATCGGGAGATCTCCCGATCCCCTATGGTGCACTCTCAGTACAATCTGCTCTGATGCCGCATAGTT
AAGCCAGTATCTGCTCCCTGCTTGTGTGTTGGAGGTCGCTGAGTAGTGCGCGAGCAAAATTTAAGCTACA
ACAAGGCAAGGCTTGACCGACAATTGCATGAAGAATCTGCTTAGGGTTAGGCGTTTTGCGCTGCTTCGCG
ATGTACGGGCCAGATATACGCGCCAGTACCCAAAAAGCGGGGGGTCCCCTCCACCCCACAGTGGGGCCAC
TAACGCGAGTAATTCATACAAAAGGACTCGCCCCTGCCTTGGGGAATCCCAGGGACCGTCGTTAAACTCC
CACTAACGTAGAACCCAGAGATCGCTGCGTTCCCGCCCCCTCACCCGCCCGCTCTCGTCATCACTGAGGT
GGAGAAGAGCATGCGTGAGGCTCCGGTGCCCGTCAGTGGGCAGAGCGCACATCGCCCACAGTCCCCGAGA
AGTTGGGGGGAGGGGTCGGCAATTGAACCGGTGCCTAGAGAAGGTGGCGCGGGGTAAACTGGGAAAGTGA
TGTCGTGTACTGGCTCCGCCTTTTTCCCGAGGGTGGGGGAGAACCGTATATAAGTGCAGTAGTCGCCGTG
AACGTTCTTTTTCGCAACGGGTTTGCCGCCAGAACACAGGTAAGTGCCGTGTGTGGTTCCCGCGGGCCTG
GCCTCTTTACGGGTTATGGCCCTTGCGTGCCTTGAATTACTTCCACGCCCCTGGCTGCAGTACGTGATTC
TTGATCCCGAGCTTCGGGTTGGAAGTGGGTGGGAGAGTTCGAGGCCTTGCGCTTAAGGAGCCCCTTCGCC
TCGTGCTTGAGTTGAGGCCTGGCTTGGGCGCTGGGGCCGCCGCGTGCGAATCTGGTGGCACCTTCGCGCC
TGTCTCGCTGCTTTCGATAAGTCTCTAGCCATTTAAAATTTTTGATGACCTGCTGCGACGCTTTTTTTCT
GGCAAGATAGTCTTGTAAATGCGGGCCAAGATCTGCACACTGGTATTTCGGTTTTTGGGGCCGCGGGCGG
CGACGGGGCCCGTGCGTCCCAGCGCACATGTTCGGCGAGGCGGGGCCTGCGAGCGCGGCCACCGAGAATC
GGACGGGGGTAGTCTCAAGCTGGCCGGCCTGCTCTGGTGCCTGGCCTCGCGCCGCCGTGTATCGCCCCGC
CCTGGGCGGCAAGGCTGGCCCGGTCGGCACCAGTTGCGTGAGCGGAAAGATGGCCGCTTCCCGGCCCTGC
TGCAGGGAGCTCAAAATGGAGGACGCGGCGCTCGGGAGAGCGGGCGGGTGAGTCACCCACACAAAGGAAA
AGGGCCTTTCCGTCCTCAGCCGTCGCTTCATGTGACTCCACGGAGTACCGGGCGCCGTCCAGGCACCTCG
ATTAGTTCTCGAGCTTTTGGAGTACGTCGTCTTTAGGTTGGGGGGAGGGGTTTTATGCGATGGAGTTTCC
CCACACTGAGTGGGTGGAGACTGAAGTTAGGCCAGCTTGGCACTTGATGTAATTCTCCTTGGAATTTGCC
CTTTTTGAGTTTGGATCTTGGTTCATTCTCAAGCCTCAGACAGTGGTTCAAAGTTTTTTTCTTCCATTTC
AGGTGTCGTGAGAGCTCGTTTAGTGAACCGTCAGATCGCCTGGAGACGCCATCCACGCTGTTTTGACCTC
CATAGAAGACACCGGGACCGATCCAGCCTCCGCTTAAGCTTGGTACCATGGTGAGCAAGGGCGAGGAGGA
TAACGCCTCTCTCCCAGCGACACATGAGTTACACATCTTTGGCTCCATCAACGGTGTGGACTTTGACATG
GTGGGTCAGGGCACCGGCAATCCAAATGATGGTTATGAGGAGTTAAACCTGAAGTCCACCAAGGGTGACC
TCCAGTTCTCCCCCTGGATTCTGGTCCCTCATATCGGGTATGGCTTCCATCAGTACCTGCCCTACCCTGA
CGGGATGTCGCCTTTCCAGGCCGCCATGGTAGATGGCAGCGGATACCAAGTCCATCGCACAATGCAGTTT
GAAGATGGTGCCTCCCTTACTGTTAACTACCGCTACACCTACGAGGGAAGCCACATCAAAGGAGAGGCCC
AGGTGAAGGGGACTGGTTTCCCTGCTGACGGTCCTGTGATGACCAACTCGCTGACCGCTGCGGACTGGTG
CAGGTCGAAGAAGACTTACCCCAACGACAAAACCATCATCAGTACCTTTAAGTGGAGTTACACCACTGGA
AATGGCAAGCGCTACCGGAGCACTGCGCGGACCACCTACACCTTTGCCAAGCCAATGGCGGCTAACTATC
TGAAGAACCAGCCGATGTACGTGTTCCGTAAGACGGAGCTCAAGCACTCCAAGACCGAGCTCAACTTCAA
GGAGTGGCAAAAGGCCTTTACCGATGTGATGGGCATGGACGAGCTGTACAAGGGTTCTGGCTCAGTGAGC
AAGGGCGAGGAGGATAACGCCTCTCTCCCAGCGACACATGAGTTACACATCTTTGGCTCCATCAACGGTG
TGGACTTTGACATGGTGGGTCAGGGCACCGGCAATCCAAATGATGGTTATGAGGAGTTAAACCTGAAGTC
CACCAAGGGTGACCTCCAGTTCTCCCCCTGGATTCTGGTCCCTCATATCGGGTATGGCTTCCATCAGTAC
CTGCCCTACCCTGACGGGATGTCGCCTTTCCAGGCCGCCATGGTAGATGGCAGCGGATACCAAGTCCATC
GCACAATGCAGTTTGAAGATGGTGCCTCCCTTACTGTTAACTACCGCTACACCTACGAGGGAAGCCACAT
CAAAGGAGAGGCCCAGGTGAAGGGGACTGGTTTCCCTGCTGACGGTCCTGTGATGACCAACTCGCTGACC
GCTGCGGACTGGTGCAGGTCGAAGAAGACTTACCCCAACGACAAAACCATCATCAGTACCTTTAAGTGGA
GTTACACCACTGGAAATGGCAAGCGCTACCGGAGCACTGCGCGGACCACCTACACCTTTGCCAAGCCAAT
GGCGGCTAACTATCTGAAGAACCAGCCGATGTACGTGTTCCGTAAGACGGAGCTCAAGCACTCCAAGACC
GAGCTCAACTTCAAGGAGTGGCAAAAGGCCTTTACCGATGTGATGGGCATGGACGAGCTGTACAAGGGCA
GCGGAAGTATGGAAGACATGCTTCAGCTTATCAACAACCAAGACAGTGACTTCCCTGGCCTATTTGACCC
ACCCTATGCTGGGAGTGGGGCAGGGGGCACAGACCCTGCCAGCCCCGATACCAGCTCCCCAGGCAGCTTG
TCTCCACCTCCTGCCACATTGAGCTCCTCTCTTGAAGCCTTCCTGAGCGGGCCGCAGGCAGCGCCCTCAC
CCCTGTCCCCTCCCCAGCCTGCACCCACTCCATTGAAGATGTACCCGTCCATGCCCGCTTTCTCCCCTGG
GCCTGGTATCAAGGAAGAGTCAGTGCCACTGAGCATCCTGCAGACCCCCACCCCACAGCCCCTGCCAGGG
GCCCTCCTGCCACAGAGCTTCCCAGCCCCAGCCCCACCGCAGTTCAGCTCCACCCCTGTGTTAGGCTACC
CCAGCCCTCCGGGAGGCTTCTCTACAGGAAGCCCTCCCGGGAACACCCAGCAGCCGCTGCCTGGCCTGCC
ACTGGCTTCCCCACCAGGGGTCCCGCCCGTCTCCTTGCACACCCAGGTCCAGAGTGTGGTCCCCCAGCAG
CTACTGACAGTCACAGCTGCCCCCACGGCAGCCCCTGTAACGACCACTGTGACCTCGCAGATCCAGCAGG
TCCCGGTCCTGCTGCAGCCCCACTTCATCAAGGCAGACTCGCTGCTTCTGACAGCCATGAAGACGGACGG
AGCCACTGTGAAGGCGGCAGGTCTCAGTCCCCTGGTCTCTGGCACCACTGTGCAGACAGGGCCTTTGCCG
ACCCTGGTGAGTGGCGGAACCATCTTGGCAACAGTCCCACTGGTCGTAGATGCGGAGAAGCTGCCTATCA
ACCGGCTCGCAGCTGGCAGCAAGGCCCCGGCCTCTGCC
[240 nt withheld, positions 4029-4268]
GATCTGGTGTCGGCCTGTGGCAGTGGAGGGAACACAGACGTGCTCATGGAGGGCGTGAAGACTGAGGTGG
AGGACACACTGACCCCACCCCCCTCGGATGCTGGCTCACCTTTCCAGAGCAGCCCCTTGTCCCTTGGCAG
CAGGGGCAGTGGCAGCGGTGGCAGTGGCAGTGACTCGGAGCCTGACAGCCCAGTCTTTGAGGACAGCAAG
GCAAAGCCAGAGCAGCGGCCGTCTCTGCACAGCCGGGGCATGCTGGACCGCTCCCGCCTGGCCCTGTGTA
CTCTAGTATTTCTATGTTTATCTTGTAACCCATTAGCAAGTTTGCTCGGAGCTAGAGGATTGCCATCACC
TTCAGATACAACTTCAGTTTATCATAGTCCAGGAAGGAATGTACTCGGAACAGAGAGTCGAGATGGACCA
GGATGGGCGCAATGGCTGTTGCCACCTGTAGTTTGGCTGTTGAACGGATTGCTAGTATTGGTTTCACTCG
TATTGCTTTTCGTCTACGGTGAACCTGTAACACGACCTCATAGCGGACCTGCAGTCTATTTCTGGCGACA
CAGAAAACAAGCAGATCTAGATCTTGCTAGAGGTGACTTTGCACAGGCTGCACAACAGCTATGGCTTGCC
TTGCGAGCTCTAGGAAGGCCACTGCCTACGTCACATCTTGATCTGGCCTGTTCCTTGCTCTGGAATCTGA
TTAGGCACCTACTACAACGTCTCTGGGTCGGAAGATGGCTAGCTGGTCGTGCAGGTGGTCTGCAGCAAGA
CTGTGCTCTCCGAGTAGACGCTAGCGCATCCGCACGCGACGCAGCTTTGGTTTATCACAAACTACATCAA
CTGCATACAATGGGGAAGCACACGGGAGGACATCTCACTGCTACGAACCTGGCACTCTCTGCACTCAATC
TTGCAGAATGTGCTGGAGATGCTGTATCAGTAGCTACACTTGCTGAAATCTATGTAGCTGCTGCATTGCG
CGTCAAAACCTCACTCCCTCGAGCTTTGCATTTCCTGACACGCTTTTTCTTGAGCAGTGCAAGACAAGCA
TGTTTGGCTCAAAGTGGAAGTGTACCTCCAGCAATGCAATGGTTATGTCATCCTGTTGGACATCGCTTCT
TCGTCGATGGTGATTGGTCAGTACTATCTACTCCATGGGAGAGTCTGTACTCTCTGGCGGGAAATCCTGT
CGATCCTCTAGCTCAAGTCACACAACTTTTTCGAGAACACCTACTGGAGCGAGCACTGAACTGTGTAACT
CAACCTAACCCAAGCCCAGGGAGTGCTGATGGAGATAAAGAATTTTCAGACGCACTAGGTTATCTCCAGC
TTTTGAATAGTTGCTCAGATGCAGCAGGTGCGCCAGCTTACTCCTTCTCTATCTCATCTTCCATGGCTAC
AACTACCGGTGTAGATCCTGTAGCTAAGTGGTGGGCTTCTTTGACTGCTGTTGTAATACATTGGCTGAGA
AGAGATGAAGAAGCTGCAGAACGACTTTGTCCTCTCGTAGAACATCTACCTCGCGTTCTCCAAGAAAGTG
AACGACCACTACCTCGAGCTGCTCTTCATAGTTTTAAGGCTGCACGTGCATTGTTGGGTTGTGCAAAAGC
AGAGTCAGGACCTGCCTCTTTGACTATCTGTGAGAAAGCTTCAGGTTACTTACAAGATAGTCTTGCTACG
ACACCTGCTTCTAGTAGCATTGATAAAGCTGTGCAACTGTTCCTTTGCGACCTTCTACTAGTAGTTAGAA
CGTCTTTGTGGCGACAGCAACAGCCACCTGCACCTGCTCCTGCTGCTCAAGGTACCTCTTCTCGTCCACA
AGCCAGTGCACTGGAATTGCGAGGTTTTCAGAGAGATCTGTCATCTTTGAGAAGATTGGCACAATCATTT
AGACCTGCTATGAGGCGCGTTTTTCTGCATGAAGCAACGGCACGTCTCATGGCTGGTGCATCACCCACTC
GTACTCACCAATTGCTCGACAGATCCTTAAGACGACGAGCAGGTCCAGGAGGTAAAGGTGGAGCAGTTGC
TGAATTAGAACCAAGACCAACGCGACGAGAACATGCTGAAGCTCTGCTCCTAGCAAGTTGTTATCTTCCT
CCAGGATTTTTGTCTGCACCTGGTCAAAGGGTAGGAATGCTTGCAGAAGCAGCAAGAACTCTTGAGAAAT
TAGGTGATCGACGATTGCTACACGATTGTCAACAAATGCTCATGCGGCTTGGTGGTGGAACGACGGTAAC
CTCCAGCGGAAGCGGAGCTACTAACTTCAGCCTGCTGAAGCAGGCTGGAGACGTGGAGGAGAACCCTGGA
CCAATGACCGAGTACAAGCCTACTGTCAGGTTGGCTACAAGAGACGACGTTCCTAGAGCCGTGAGAACTC
TGGCTGCAGCCTTCGCCGACTACCCCGCCACGAGACACACCGTTGACCCAGATCGGCATATTGAGAGAGT
GACTGAACTGCAGGAGCTGTTTCTTACAAGAGTTGGCCTCGACATAGGCAAGGTGTGGGTGGCGGACGAC
GGCGCCGCCGTGGCCGTCTGGACCACTCCCGAATCAGTTGAGGCTGGCGCCGTATTCGCTGAGATCGGCC
CGAGAATGGCTGAGCTCAGCGGGAGTAGGCTCGCGGCACAGCAGCAAATGGAGGGACTGCTGGCACCACA
CAGGCCCAAAGAACCCGCCTGGTTCCTGGCAACCGTCGGTGTATCTCCCGATCATCAGGGGAAAGGTCTG
GGCTCTGCCGTAGTGCTCCCTGGCGTGGAGGCAGCTGAGAGAGCAGGAGTACCTGCCTTCTTGGAGACCT
CCGCTCCAAGGAATCTTCCCTTCTATGAACGGTTGGGCTTCACCGTGACAGCCGACGTGGAAGTCCCCGA
AGGCCCCCGCACTTGGTGCATGACGAGGAAGCCTGGAGCGTGAACCCGCTGATCAGCCTCGACTGTGCCT
TCTAGTTGCCAGCCATCTGTTGTTTGCCCCTCCCCCGTGCCTTCCTTGACCCTGGAAGGTGCCACTCCCA
CTGTCCTTTCCTAATAAAATGAGGAAATTGCATCGCATTGTCTGAGTAGGTGTCATTCTATTCTGGGGGG
TGGGGTGGGGCAGGACAGCAAGGGGGAGGATTGGGAAGACAATAGCAGGCATGCTGGGGATGCGGTGGGC
TCTATGGCTTCGGGACAGGATTGGTGACAGAAAAGCCCCCCGCTTTTTGGGTACTGGCTTCTGAGGCGGA
AAGAACCAGCTGGGGCTCTAGGGGGTATCCCC
[124 nt withheld, positions 7521-7644]
C
[91 nt withheld, positions 7646-7736]
A
[49 nt withheld, positions 7738-7786]
CCTTTGACGTTGGAGTCCACGTTCTTT
[37 nt withheld, positions 7814-7850]
ACCCTATCTCGGTCTATTCTTTTGATTTATAAGGGATTTTGCCGATTTCGGCCTATTGGTTAAAAAATGA
GCTGATTTAACAAAAATTTAACGCGAATTAATTCTGTGGAATGTGTGTCAGTTAGGGTGTGGAAAGTCCC
CAGGCTCCCCAGCAGGCAGAAGTATGCAAAGCATGCATCTCAATTAGTCAGCAACCAGGTGTGGAAAGTC
CCCAGGCTCCCCAGCAGGCAGAAGTATGCAAAGCATGCATCTCAATTAGTCAGCAACCATAGTCCCGCCC
CTAACTCCGCCCATCCCGCCCCTAACTCCGCCCAGTTCCGCCCATTCTCCGCCCCATGGCTGACTAATTT
TTTTTATTTATGCAGAGGCCGAGGCCGCCTCTGCCTCTGAGCTATTCCAGAAGTAGTGAGGAGGCTTTTT
TGGAGGCCTAGGCTTTTGCAAAAAGCTCCCGGGAGCTTGTATATCCATTTTCGGATCTGATCAAGAGACA
GGATGAGGATCGTTTCGCATGATTGAACAAGATGGATTGCACGCAGGTTCTCCGGCCGCTTGGGTGGAGA
GGCTATTCGGCTATGACTGGGCACAACAGACAATCGGCTGCTCTGATGCCGCCGTGTTCCGGCTGTCAGC
GCAGGGGCGCCCGGTTCTTTTTGTCAAGACCGACCTGTCCGGTGCCCTGAATGAACTGCAGGACGAGGCA
GCGCGGCTATCGTGGCTGGCCACGACGGGCGTTCCTTGCGCAGCTGTGCTCGACGTTGTCACTGAAGCGG
GAAGGGACTGGCTGCTATTGGGCGAAGTGCCGGGGCAGGATCTCCTGTCATCTCACCTTGCTCCTGCCGA
GAAAGTATCCATCATGGCTGATGCAATGCGGCGGCTGCATACGCTTGATCCGGCTACCTGCCCATTCGAC
CACCAAGCGAAACATCGCATCGAGCGAGCACGTACTCGGATGGAAGCCGGTCTTGTCGATCAGGATGATC
TGGACGAAGAGCATCAGGGGCTCGCGCCAGCCGAACTGTTCGCCAGGCTCAAGGCGCGCATGCCCGACGG
CGAGGATCTCGTCGTGACCCATGGCGATGCCTGCTTGCCGAATATCATGGTGGAAAATGGCCGCTTTTCT
GGATTCATCGACTGTGGCCGGCTGGGTGTGGCGGACCGCTATCAGGACATAGCGTTGGCTACCCGTGATA
TTGCTGAAGAGCTTGGCGGCGAATGGGCTGACCGCTTCCTCGTGCTTTACGGTATCGCCGCTCCCGATTC
GCAGCGCATCGCCTTCTATCGCCTTCTTGACGAGTTCTTCTGAGCGGGACTCTGGGGTTCGAAATGACCG
ACCAAGCGACGCCCAACCTGCCATCACGAGATTTCGATTCCACCGCCGCCTTCTATGAAAGGTTGGGCTT
CGGAATCGTTTTCCGGGACGCCGGCTGGATGATCCTCCAGCGCGGGGATCTCATGCTGGAGTTCTTCGCC
CACCCCAACTTGTTTATTGCAGCTTATAATGGTTACAAATAAAGCAATAGCATCACAAATTTCACAAATA
AAGCATTTTTTTCACTGCATTCTAGTTGTGGTTTGTCCAAACTCATCAATGTATCTTATCATGTCTGTAT
ACCGTCGACCTCTAGCTAGAGCTTGGCGTAATCATGGTCATAGCTGTTTCCTGTGTGAAATTGTTATCCG
CTCACAATTCCACACAACATACGAGCCGGAAGCATAAAGTGTAAAGCCTGGGGTGCCTAATGAGTGAGCT
AACTCACATTAATTGCGTTGCGCTCACTGCCCGCTTTCCAGTCGGGAAACCTGTCGTGCCAGCTGCATTA
ATGAATCGGCCAACGCGCGGGGAGAGGCGGTTTGCGTATTGGGCGCTCTTCCGCTTCCTCGCTCACTGAC
TCGCTGCGCTCGGTCGTTCGGCTGCGGCGAGCGGTATCAGCTCACTCAAAGGCGGTAATACGGTTATCCA
CAGAATCAGGGGATAACGCAGGAAAGAACATGTGAGCAAAAGGCCAGCAAAAGGCCAGGAACCGTAAAAA
GGCCGCGTTGCTGGCGTTTTTCCATAGGCTCCGCCCCCCTGACGAGCATCACAAAAATCGACGCTCAAGT
CAGAGGTGGCGAAACCCGACAGGACTATAAAGATACCAGGCGTTTCCCCCTGGAAGCTCCCTCGTGCGCT
CTCCTGTTCCGACCCTGCCGCTTACCGGATACCTGTCCGCCTTTCTCCCTTCGGGAAGCGTGGCGCTTTC
TCATAGCTCACGCTGTAGGTATCTCAGTTCGGTGTAGGTCGTTCGCTCCAAGCTGGGCTGTGTGCACGAA
CCCCCCGTTCAGCCCGACCGCTGCGCCTTATCCGGTAACTATCGTCTTGAGTCCAACCCGGTAAGACACG
ACTTATCGCCACTGGCAGCAGCCACTGGTAACAGGATTAGCAGAGCGAGGTATGTAGGCGGTGCTACAGA
GTTCTTGAAGTGGTGGCCTAACTACGGCTACACTAGAAGAACAGTATTTGGTATCTGCGCTCTGCTGAAG
CCAGTTACCTTCGGAAAAAGAGTTGGTAGCTCTTGATCCGGCAAACAAACCACCGCTGGTAGCGGTGGTT
TTTTTGTTTGCAAGCAGCAGATTACGCGCAGAAAAAAAGGATCTCAAGAAGATCCTTTGATCTTTTCTAC
GGGGTCTGACGCTCAGTGGAACGAAAACTCACGTTAAGGGATTTTGGTCATGAGATTATCAAAAAGGATC
TTCACCTAGATCCTTTTAAATTAAAAATGAAGTTTTAAATCAATCTAAAGTATATATGAGTAAACTTGGT
CTGACAGTTACCAATGCTTAATCAGTGAGGCACCTATCTCAGCGATCTGTCTATTTCGTTCATCCATAGT
TGCCTGACTCCCCGTCGTGTAGATAACTACGATACGGGAGGGCTTACCATCTGGCCCCAGTGCTGCAATG
ATACCGCGAGACCCACGCTCACCGGCTCCAGATTTATCAGCAATAAACCAGCCAGCCGGAAGGGCCGAGC
GCAGAAGTGGTCCTGCAACTTTATCCGCCTCCATCCAGTCTATTAATTGTTGCCGGGAAGCTAGAGTAAG
TAGTTCGCCAGTTAATAGTTTGCGCAACGTTGTTGCCATTGCTACAGGCATCGTGGTGTCACGCTCGTCG
TTTGGTATGGCTTCATTCAGCTCCGGTTCCCAACGATCAAGGCGAGTTACATGATCCCCCATGTTGTGCA
AAAAAGCGGTTAGCTCCTTCGGTCCTCCGATCGTTGTCAGAAGTAAGTTGGCCGCAGTGTTATCACTCAT
GGTTATGGCAGCACTGCATAATTCTCTTACTGTCATGCCATCCGTAAGATGCTTTTCTGTGACTGGTGAG
TACTCAACCAAGTCATTCTGAGAATAGTGTATGCGGCGACCGAGTTGCTCTTGCCCGGCGTCAATACGGG
ATAATACCGCGCCACATAGCAGAACTTTAAAAGTGCTCATCATTGGAAAACGTTCTTCGGGGCGAAAACT
CTCAAGGATCTTACCGCTGTTGAGATCCAGTTCGATGTAACCCACTCGTGCACCCAACTGATCTTCAGCA
TCTTTTACTTTCACCAGCGTTTCTGGGTGAGCAAAAACAGGAAGGCAAAATGCCGCAAAAAAGGGAATAA
GGGCGACACGGAAATGTTGAATACTCATACTCTTCCTTTTTCAATATTATTGAAGCATTTATCAGGGTTA
TTGTCTCATGAGCGGATACATATTTGAATGTATTTAGAAAAATAAACAAATAGGGGTTCCGCGCACATTT
CCCCGAAAAGTGCCACCTGACGTC
